Addgene plasmid #196901: pTol2-nbt300 2n-KalNFB-syt2a
Purpose: zebrafish expression
Depositing lab: Reinhard Köster. Depositing organization: Technische Universitaet Braunschweig.
Backbone
  Vector backbone: pTol2-MCS
  Vector type: Zebrafish expression
Growth in bacteria
  Bacterial resistance: Ampicillin, 100 μg/mL
  Growth temperature: 37°C
  Growth strain: DH5alpha
  Copy number: High Copy
Gene/Insert
  Gene/Insert name: nbt300 2n-KalNFB-syt2a
  Species: Synthetic
  Cloning method: Restriction Enzyme; 5′ cloning site uknown (unknown if destroyed); 3′ cloning site uknown (unknown if destroyed)
Terms and licenses: Academic/Nonprofit Terms; Industry Terms: Not Available to Industry
How to cite: pTol2-nbt300 2n-KalNFB-syt2a was a gift from Reinhard Köster (Addgene plasmid # 196901 ; http://n2t.net/addgene:196901 ; RRID:Addgene_196901)
