[The description below was written by a language model from this plasmid's Addgene catalogue record and pLannotate feature annotations shown in this document.]
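Description:
pTol2-nbt300 2n-KalNFB-syt2a is a zebrafish expression plasmid built on the pTol2-MCS backbone, a pBluescript-style cloning vector. The backbone name implies Tol2 transposon arms for transposase-mediated integration into the zebrafish genome, although the automated feature table does not annotate them. In bacteria it is propagated through a high-copy ColE1/pUC-type origin and selected with ampicillin via the β-lactamase gene and its native promoter. Remnants of the parental vector are also present: T7 and T3 promoters flanking the insert region, a fragment of the multiple cloning site, and lac promoter/operator and CAP-site sequences.

The insert is recorded as synthetic. Its annotated parts are a fragment of the yeast GAL4 coding sequence followed downstream by the transcriptional activation domain of human RelA (p65). This fits the "KalNFB" part of the name, which suggests a Gal4-derived hybrid activator that binds UAS sequences and drives transcription through an NF-κB-type activation domain. The cassette ends with an SV40 region containing a large T antigen fragment and the SV40 polyadenylation signal. No features are annotated in the sequence upstream of GAL4, between the GAL4 and p65 segments, or between p65 and the SV40 region. The name suggests that "nbt300 2n" and "syt2a" denote regulatory or targeting elements, possibly located in these gaps, but the record does not define them or state which promoter drives the activator.

The stated purpose is simply zebrafish expression. The arrangement suggests a Gal4-type driver construct for activating UAS-linked effector or reporter transgenes in fish, though the record does not state the expression pattern.
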