Features (pLannotate 1.2.2; 14 found; start..end, strand, type, name):
    187..205     +  promoter       T7 promoter: promoter for bacteriophage T7 RNA polymerase
    617..1057    +  CDS            GAL4 (fragment): GAL4_YEAST - Experimental evidence at protein level: Swiss-Prot protein existence level 1. This protein is a positive regulator for the gene expression of the galactose-induced genes such as GAL1, GAL2, GAL7, GAL10, and MEL1 which code for the enzymes used to convert galactose to glucose. It recognizes a 17 base pair sequence in (5'-CGGRNNRCYNYNCNCCG-3') the upstream activating sequence (UAS-G) of these genes. From Saccharomyces cerevisiae (strain ATCC 204508 / S288c) (Baker's yeast).
   1505..1876    +  CDS            RelA (p65) AD: transcriptional activation domain of human RelA, also known as p65 (O'Shea and Perkins, 2008)
   3089..3172    +  CDS            large T antigen (fragment): large T antigen from SV40 (simian virus 40)
   3195..3276    +  polyA_signal   SV40 poly(A) signal: SV40 polyadenylation signal
   3346..3369    -  misc_feature   MCS (fragment): pBluescript multiple cloning site
   3382..3400    -  promoter       T3 promoter: promoter for bacteriophage T3 RNA polymerase
   3660..3676    -  protein_bind   lac operator: The lac repressor binds to the lac operator to inhibit transcription in E. coli. This inhibition can be relieved by adding lactose or isopropyl-β-D-thiogalactopyranoside (IPTG). lac repressor encoded by lacI
   3684..3714    -  promoter       lac promoter: promoter for the E. coli lac operon
   3729..3750    -  protein_bind   CAP binding site: CAP binding activates transcription in the presence of cAMP. E. coli catabolite activator protein
   3763..3855    -  CDS            lacI (fragment): lac repressor; lacI; The lac repressor binds to the lac operator to inhibit transcription in E. coli. This inhibition can be relieved by adding lactose or isopropyl-β-D-thiogalactopyranoside (IPTG).
   4038..4626    -  rep_origin     ori: high-copy-number ColE1/pMB1/pBR322/pUC origin of replication
   4797..5657    -  CDS            AmpR: β-lactamase; bla; confers resistance to ampicillin, carbenicillin, and related antibiotics
   5658..5762    -  promoter       AmpR promoter: bla
>Addgene plasmid #196901 | pTol2-nbt300 2n-KalNFB-syt2a | addgene full sequence | sequence record 386860 | Addgene NGS Result
CTAAATTGTAAGCGTTAATCCCATATGGGCAGAGGTGTAAAAAGTACTCAAAAATTTTACTCAAGTGAAA
GTACAAGTACTTAGGGAAAATTTTACTCAATTAAAAGTAAAAGTATCTGGCTAGAATCTTACTTGAGTAA
AAGTAAAAAAGTACTCCATTAAAATTGTACTTGAGTATTAGATCTGTAATACGACTCACTATAGGGACAT
AGAATGCAGGTACACGAGCAGCATCCATTTCCATTCCCTCCCTTGTCATTTGATTGGTTCCCATCCCTAC
AATGCTCAGGGCCAGTGGCTCCACCCACCATTACATCATCTGAGCCCAGGACCACAGCAAGTGAATAGGA
GAGAGCAGCACCCTCCCCAAGGCGTCACAAGTGTATAAAAGGCAGCAGAAGGAGCCTCTGACAGCCCAGA
TTCTTAGCCGGCTGGAAACCATCGGGGTGTTGCACAAAGGGCAAGTAAAGCAACAAGAAAGGGCCACACC
ATCCACTGATTACACCACTGTAAGACTCAACCCAATCAAGCTTGGATCCCTTCAGCACCAAGGACAGGGC
CTCTAGGACACTAGAGGTTTCAGCACCAAGGACAGGGCCTCGAATTCGCCGCCACCATGAAACTGCTCTC
ATCCATCGAGCAAGCCTGCGACATTTGTCGGCTTAAGAAGCTGAAATGCTCCAAGGAAAAGCCGAAATGT
GCCAAATGCCTGAAGAACAATTGGGAATGTCGTTACTCTCCCAAAACCAAGCGAAGTCCACTCACAAGGG
CTCATCTGACCGAAGTGGAGAGCAGGCTAGAGAGACTGGAACAACTCTTTTTGCTCATCTTCCCTAGAGA
GGACCTTGACATGATCCTCAAGATGGATTCTCTCCAGGATATTAAAGCCCTTTTGACTGGCTTATTCGTC
CAGGACAATGTGAACAAAGACGCTGTGACAGACCGATTGGCAAGTGTCGAGACCGATATGCCTCTGACAC
TGAGACAGCACAGAATCAGCGCTACTTCCTCAAGCGAAGAGTCTTCTAACAAGGGACAGAGACAGCTGAC
TGTTTCGAGCAGGTCGAGGCCCATGGAGTTCCAGTACCTGCCAGATACAGACGATCGTCACCGGATTGAG
GAGAAACGTAAAAGGACATATGAGACCTTCAAGAGCATCATGAAGAAGAGTCCTTTCAGCGGACCCACCG
ACCCCCGGCCTCCACCTCGACGCATTGCTGTGCCTTCCCGCAGCTCAGCTTCTGTCCCCAAGCCAGCACC
CCAGCCCTATCCCTTTACGTCATCCCTGAGCACCATCAACTATGATGAGTTTCCCACCATGGTGTTTCCT
TCTGGGCAGATCAGCCAGGCCTCGGCCTTGGCCCCGGCCCCTCCCCAAGTCCTGCCCCAGGCTCCAGCCC
CTGCCCCTGCTCCAGCCATGGTATCAGCTCTGGCCCAGGCCCCAGCCCCTGTCCCAGTCCTAGCCCCAGG
CCCTCCTCAGGCTGTGGCCCCACCTGCCCCCAAGCCCACCCAGGCTGGGGAAGGAACGCTGTCAGAGGCC
CTGCTGCAGCTGCAGTTTGATGATGAAGACCTGGGGGCCTTGCTTGGCAACAGCACAGACCCAGCTGTGT
TCACAGACCTGGCATCCGTCGACAACTCCGAGTTTCAGCAGCTGCTGAACCAGGGCATACCTGTGGCCCC
CCACACAACTGAGCCCATGCTGATGGAGTACCCTGAGGCTATAACTCGCCTAGTGACAGGGGCCCAGAGG
CCCCCCGACCCAGCTCCTGCTCCACTGGGGGCCCCGGGGCTCCCCAATGGCCTCCTTTCAGGAGATGAAG
ACTTCTCCTCCATTGCGGACATGGACTTCTCAGCCCTGCTGAGTCAGATCAGCTCCTAATCTAGTTCTAG
ACGCGCCAACCCGCTCCTCCTCCCTCCCTCCCTCCCTCCCTCCTCTCCTTTATTCACTTTTCAACATGCA
CAACACGTCATCAAATCCCCCAATCAGCACTGAATTACAGCCACGGGCCACCAGACTGAAGGTGTTAAAG
AAGACGATTCGGTCTCATCAGCGGCTAAAACGAGATGAGGGTGAACCGAGAGAGACTGTTTCCACAGATG
TTCTTGAAGGAGGGCCGGGCTCGTAGGTGCGGTTATTACACATATAAGCTCCCATTCACACCTTAAAACA
TCCAACAGCATTCCAAAGTTTTCCATCGGGGACCAGGGATAGAAAACACTGCCTCTTCCACTGCCTAATT
TAACACATTCCTTCTAGATTATCTCTGGTCATCTAGATGAAATCAGTTCTGTTCTGTTTGCCGTGTCTGA
AAAGACAGTAAAGAGTAATTGAAAAAAAAAATGAATATAGAAAAATGGGGACTGGAGAGATATTTGGACT
AGACGCTCCTGATCCAGCCAGAAGGAACCTTTCAGGTGTCGATTACACTGCCTGCGAAAACAACCTCTTC
TTCCATTCTTCAGTTTCCAGCTGCCGGCTGGCTTCTTCCACTGCCCAACATCCTAACAAACCCCTGACAA
AAAAGGAGACAAGCCTTGAAACATCCTGAAATAAGCAATTCTTAGCTGCCAGGGACGTCTTCCTGTTAGC
ATCAGTGTATTTGTTTCTTTTGCTTTGATTTGTTTTCTTTTTTTATTTTATTTTCATGGTAAATGTATTC
TGCCTGAGCACTTTAAACGAAGGTGTTTTTGTTCCAGTCGATGCTTCGTTTTGAACCTGCTTTTATATTT
ATTAACTTTTGTTGTGTATTTTTAATGTTTAATCTTTAAAGGAATAGTTCACCTACACACACACACACAC
ACACACACACACACACAAATGAAATGAAGTCATCATTTACTCACTTTTCTTTCTTTTAGCTGTGGAGCAC
AAAACGAGATGTTTTGAAGAATGTTCACGCTGTTGTTTTTCATGCAATTTAAGTAAACGAAGATCAAGGG
ATGTTGAGCTATACAAATATTCATTATATGGGCAGCACGGTCGCTGGTTCGAGTCCCGGCTGGGCCAGTT
GGCATTTCTGAGTTTGCATATTCTCCCTGTGTTGGCATGGGTTTCCTCCTGGTGCTCCGTTTCTCCCACA
GTCCACTAGATCATAATCAGCCATACCACATTTGTAGAGGTTTTACTTGCTTTAAAAAACCTCCCACACC
TCCCCCTGAACCTGAAACATAAAATGAATGCAATTGTTGTTGTTAACTTGTTTATTGCAGCTTATAATGG
TTACAAATAAAGCAATAGCATCACAAATTTCACAAATAAAGCATTTTTTTCACTGCATTCTAGTTGTGGT
TTGTCCAAACTCATCAATGTATCAGGCCTTGGTACCGTTTAAACTTAAAATGCATGCGGCCGCCACCGCG
GTGGAGCTCCAGCTTTTGTTCCCTTTAGTGAGGGTTAATTGGGCCCAAGTGATCTCCAAAAAATAAGTAC
TTTTTGACTGTAAATAAAATTGTAAGGAGTAAAAAGTACTTTTTTTTCTAAAAAAATGTAATTAAGTAAA
AGTAAAAGTATTGATTTTTAATTGTACTCAAGTAAAGTAAAAATCCCCAAAAATAATACTTAAGTACAGT
AATCAAGTAAAATTACTCAAGTACTTTACACCTCTGGGTACTGTTTCGCGCTTGGCGTAATCATGGTCAT
AGCTGTTTCCTGTGTGAAATTGTTATCCGCTCACAATTCCACACAACATACGAGCCGGAAGCATAAAGTG
TAAAGCCTGGGGTGCCTAATGAGTGAGCTAACTCACATTAATTGCGTTGCGCTCACTGCCCGCTTTCCAG
TCGGGAAACCTGTCGTGCCAGCTGCATTAATGAATCGGCCAACGCGCGGGGAGAGGCGGTTTGCGTATTG
GGCGCTCTTCCGCTTCCTCGCTCACTGACTCGCTGCGCTCGGTCGTTCGGCTGCGGCGAGCGGTATCAGC
TCACTCAAAGGCGGTAATACGGTTATCCACAGAATCAGGGGATAACGCAGGAAAGAACATGTGAGCAAAA
GGCCAGCAAAAGGCCAGGAACCGTAAAAAGGCCGCGTTGCTGGCGTTTTTCCATAGGCTCCGCCCCCCTG
ACGAGCATCACAAAAATCGACGCTCAAGTCAGAGGTGGCGAAACCCGACAGGACTATAAAGATACCAGGC
GTTTCCCCCTGGAAGCTCCCTCGTGCGCTCTCCTGTTCCGACCCTGCCGCTTACCGGATACCTGTCCGCC
TTTCTCCCTTCGGGAAGCGTGGCGCTTTCTCATAGCTCACGCTGTAGGTATCTCAGTTCGGTGTAGGTCG
TTCGCTCCAAGCTGGGCTGTGTGCACGAACCCCCCGTTCAGCCCGACCGCTGCGCCTTATCCGGTAACTA
TCGTCTTGAGTCCAACCCGGTAAGACACGACTTATCGCCACTGGCAGCAGCCACTGGTAACAGGATTAGC
AGAGCGAGGTATGTAGGCGGTGCTACAGAGTTCTTGAAGTGGTGGCCTAACTACGGCTACACTAGAAGAA
CAGTATTTGGTATCTGCGCTCTGCTGAAGCCAGTTACCTTCGGAAAAAGAGTTGGTAGCTCTTGATCCGG
CAAACAAACCACCGCTGGTAGCGGTGGTTTTTTTGTTTGCAAGCAGCAGATTACGCGCAGAAAAAAAGGA
TCTCAAGAAGATCCTTTGATCTTTTCTACGGGGTCTGACGCTCAGTGGAACGAAAACTCACGTTAAGGGA
TTTTGGTCATGAGATTATCAAAAAGGATCTTCACCTAGATCCTTTTAAATTAAAAATGAAGTTTTAAATC
AATCTAAAGTATATATGAGTAAACTTGGTCTGACAGTTACCAATGCTTAATCAGTGAGGCACCTATCTCA
GCGATCTGTCTATTTCGTTCATCCATAGTTGCCTGACTCCCCGTCGTGTAGATAACTACGATACGGGAGG
GCTTACCATCTGGCCCCAGTGCTGCAATGATACCGCGAGACCCACGCTCACCGGCTCCAGATTTATCAGC
AATAAACCAGCCAGCCGGAAGGGCCGAGCGCAGAAGTGGTCCTGCAACTTTATCCGCCTCCATCCAGTCT
ATTAATTGTTGCCGGGAAGCTAGAGTAAGTAGTTCGCCAGTTAATAGTTTGCGCAACGTTGTTGCCATTG
CTACAGGCATCGTGGTGTCACGCTCGTCGTTTGGTATGGCTTCATTCAGCTCCGGTTCCCAACGATCAAG
GCGAGTTACATGATCCCCCATGTTGTGCAAAAAAGCGGTTAGCTCCTTCGGTCCTCCGATCGTTGTCAGA
AGTAAGTTGGCCGCAGTGTTATCACTCATGGTTATGGCAGCACTGCATAATTCTCTTACTGTCATGCCAT
CCGTAAGATGCTTTTCTGTGACTGGTGAGTACTCAACCAAGTCATTCTGAGAATAGTGTATGCGGCGACC
GAGTTGCTCTTGCCCGGCGTCAATACGGGATAATACCGCGCCACATAGCAGAACTTTAAAAGTGCTCATC
ATTGGAAAACGTTCTTCGGGGCGAAAACTCTCAAGGATCTTACCGCTGTTGAGATCCAGTTCGATGTAAC
CCACTCGTGCACCCAACTGATCTTCAGCATCTTTTACTTTCACCAGCGTTTCTGGGTGAGCAAAAACAGG
AAGGCAAAATGCCGCAAAAAAGGGAATAAGGGCGACACGGAAATGTTGAATACTCATACTCTTCCTTTTT
CAATATTATTGAAGCATTTATCAGGGTTATTGTCTCATGAGCGGATACATATTTGAATGTATTTAGAAAA
ATAAACAAATAGGGGTTCCGCGCACATTTCCCCGAAAAGTGCCAC
